Addgene plasmid #37259: pBMN ER50-YFP
Depositing lab: Thomas Wandless. Depositing organization: Stanford University. Publication: Destabilizing domains derived from the human estrogen receptor. Miyazaki Y, Imoto H, Chen LC, Wandless TJ. J Am Chem Soc. 2012 Mar 7;134(9):3942-5. Epub 2012 Feb 22. 10.1021/ja209933r PubMed 22332638.
Backbone
  Vector backbone: pBMN iHcRed
  Backbone manufacturer: Gary Nolan
  Backbone size w/o insert (bp): 6940
  Total vector size (bp): 8462
  Vector type: Retroviral
  Selectable markers: HcRed Fluorescence
Growth in bacteria
  Bacterial resistance: Ampicillin, 100 μg/mL
  Growth temperature: 30°C
  Growth strain: Top10
  Copy number: Unknown
Gene/Insert
  Gene/Insert name: ER50 (alt names: ERLBD; ERS1 ligand binding domain)
  Species: H. sapiens (human)
  Insert size (bp): 750
  Mutation: 6 mutations, T371A, L384M, M421G, G521R, Y537S, N519S
  GenBank ID: BC128573.1
  Entrez Gene: ESR1 (a.k.a. ER, ESR, ESRA, ESTRR, Era, NR3A1)
  Promoter: LTR
  Tag / fusion protein: YFP-HA (C terminal on insert)
  Cloning method: Restriction Enzyme; 5′ cloning site BamHI (not destroyed); 3′ cloning site XhoI (not destroyed)
  Sequencing primers: 5′ ATCGCAGCTTGGATACACGCC; 3′ GAGAGGGGCGGAATTTACGTAGC
Terms and licenses: Academic/Nonprofit Terms; Industry Terms: Not Available to Industry
How to cite: pBMN ER50-YFP was a gift from Thomas Wandless (Addgene plasmid # 37259 ; http://n2t.net/addgene:37259 ; RRID:Addgene_37259)
