[The description below was written by a language model from this plasmid's Addgene catalogue record and the feature table of its GenBank file.]
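Description:
pBMN ER50-YFP is a Moloney murine leukemia virus-based retroviral transfer vector built on the pBMN iHcRed backbone, with a total size of about 8.5 kb. It is propagated in E. coli through a high-copy ColE1/pUC-type origin and selected with ampicillin via the beta-lactamase gene. The proviral portion is bounded by two MMLV long terminal repeats. It carries the Psi packaging signal, a truncated gag segment lacking its start codon, and a pol-derived region containing the splice acceptor. These elements allow the transcript to be packaged into retroviral particles when the viral proteins are supplied in trans, and then integrated into mammalian target cells.

The payload, driven by the 5′ LTR, is ER50, a roughly 750 bp fragment encoding the ligand binding domain of the human estrogen receptor (ESR1). It carries six substitutions (T371A, L384M, M421G, N519S, G521R and Y537S) and was cloned between BamHI and XhoI sites. ER50 is fused at its C terminus to enhanced YFP followed by an HA epitope tag. The feature table does not annotate the ER50 segment itself, but the unannotated stretch just upstream of EYFP matches its expected position. Downstream, an EMCV IRES directs translation of two consecutive HcRed1 coding sequences, apparently a tandem far-red reporter, from the same transcript. This gives a fluorescence marker for identifying or sorting transduced cells in place of drug selection.

According to the associated publication title, ER50 is a destabilizing domain derived from the estrogen receptor. Such domains generally cause degradation of the fused protein unless a stabilizing ligand is present. In this construct YFP fluorescence would report fusion protein levels, with HcRed as an internal expression reference.
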