LOCUS       Exported 8462 bp ds-DNA circular SYN 12-MAY-2021
DEFINITION  synthetic circular DNA
ACCESSION   .
VERSION     .
KEYWORDS    pBMN ER50-YFP
SOURCE      synthetic DNA construct
  ORGANISM  synthetic DNA construct
REFERENCE   1 (bases 1 to 8462)
  AUTHORS   Miyazaki Y, Imoto H, Chen LC, Wandless TJ
  TITLE     Destabilizing domains derived from the human estrogen receptor.
  JOURNAL   J Am Chem Soc. 2012 Mar 7;134(9):3942-5. Epub 2012 Feb 22.
  PUBMED    22332638
REFERENCE   2 (bases 1 to 8462)
  AUTHORS   .
  TITLE     Direct Submission
  JOURNAL   Exported May 12, 2021 from SnapGene Server 1.1.58
            http://www.snapgene.com
FEATURES             Location/Qualifiers
     source          1..8462
                     /organism="synthetic DNA construct"
                     /mol_type="other DNA"
     LTR             1..594
                     /note="long terminal repeat from Moloney murine leukemia
                     virus"
     misc_feature    657..1014
                     /label=MMLV Psi
                     /note="packaging signal of Moloney murine leukemia virus
                     (MMLV)"
     CDS             1079..1495
                     /label=gag (truncated)
                     /note="truncated Moloney murine leukemia virus (MMLV) gag
                     gene lacking the start codon"
     primer_bind     1425..1447
                     /label=pLXSN 5'
                     /note="Murine stem cell virus, forward primer. Also called
                     MSCV"
     primer_bind     1463..1479
                     /label=pBABE 5'
                     /note="Psi packaging signal, forward primer for pBABE
                     vectors"
     misc_feature    1505..1878
                     /label=pol region
                     /note="Moloney murine leukemia virus (MMLV) pol region
                     containing the splice acceptor site"
     primer_bind     1816..1832
                     /label=pBMN 5'
                     /note="MMLV sequence, for inserts in pBMN retroviral
                     vector"
     CDS             2637..3350
                     /codon_start=1
                     /product="enhanced YFP"
                     /label=EYFP
                     /note="mammalian codon-optimized"
                     /translation="VSKGEELFTGVVPILVELDGDVNGHKFSVSGEGEGDATYGKLTLK
                     FICTTGKLPVPWPTLVTTFGYGLQCFARYPDHMKQHDFFKSAMPEGYVQERTIFFKDDG
                     NYKTRAEVKFEGDTLVNRIELKGIDFKEDGNILGHKLEYNYNSHNVYIMADKQKNGIKV
                     NFKIRHNIEDGSVQLADHYQQNTPIGDGPVLLPDNHYLSYQSALSKDPNEKRDHMVLLE
                     FVTAAGITLGMDELYK"
     primer_bind     complement(2679..2700)
                     /label=EGFP-N
                     /note="EGFP, reverse primer"
     primer_bind     complement(2940..2959)
                     /label=EXFP-R
                     /note="For distinguishing EGFP variants, reverse primer"
     primer_bind     3287..3308
                     /label=EGFP-C
                     /note="EGFP, forward primer"
     CDS             3357..3383
                     /codon_start=1
                     /product="HA (human influenza hemagglutinin) epitope tag"
                     /label=HA
                     /translation="YPYDVPDYA"
     misc_feature    3432..4017
                     /label=IRES2
                     /note="internal ribosome entry site (IRES) of the
                     encephalomyocarditis virus (EMCV)"
     primer_bind     complement(3599..3616)
                     /label=IRES reverse
                     /note="IRES internal ribosome entry site, reverse primer.
                     Also called pCDH-rev"
     primer_bind     3826..3845
                     /label=IRES-F
                     /note="IRES internal ribosome entry site, forward primer"
     CDS             4018..4701
                     /codon_start=1
                     /product="far-red fluorescent variant of Heteractis crispa
                     chromoprotein"
                     /label=HcRed1
                     /note="mammalian codon-optimized"
                     /translation="MVSGLLKESMRIKMYMEGTVNGHYFKCEGEGDGNPFAGTQSMRIH
                     VTEGAPLPFAFDILAPCCEYGSRTFVHHTAEIPDFFKQSFPEGFTWERTTTYEDGGILT
                     AHQDTSLEGNCLIYKVKVHGTNFPADGPVMKNKSGGWEPSTEVVYPENGVLCGRNVMAL
                     KVGDRHLICHHYTSYRSKKAVRALTMPGFHFTDIRLQMLRKKKDEYFELYEASVARYSD
                     LPEKAN"
     CDS             4714..5400
                     /codon_start=1
                     /product="far-red fluorescent variant of Heteractis crispa
                     chromoprotein"
                     /label=HcRed1
                     /note="mammalian codon-optimized"
                     /translation="MVSGLLKESMRIKMYMEGTVNGHYFKCEGEGDGNPFAGTQSMRIH
                     VTEGAPLPFAFDILAPCCEYGSRTFVHHTAEIPDFFKQSFPEGFTWERTTTYEDGGILT
                     AHQDTSLEGNCLIYKVKVHGTNFPADGPVMKNKSGGWEPSTEVVYPENGVLCGRNVMAL
                     KVGDRHLICHHYTSYRSKKAVRALTMPGFHFTDIRLQMLRKKKDEYFELYEASVARYSD
                     LPEKAN"
     LTR             5449..6042
                     /note="long terminal repeat from Moloney murine leukemia
                     virus"
     primer_bind     complement(6173..6190)
                     /label=L4440
                     /note="L4440 vector, forward primer"
     rep_origin      complement(6344..6932)
                     /direction=LEFT
                     /label=ori
                     /note="high-copy-number ColE1/pMB1/pBR322/pUC origin of
                     replication"
     primer_bind     complement(6424..6443)
                     /label=pBR322ori-F
                     /note="pBR322 origin, forward primer"
     CDS             complement(7106..7966)
                     /codon_start=1
                     /gene="bla"
                     /product="beta-lactamase"
                     /label=AmpR
                     /note="confers resistance to ampicillin, carbenicillin, and
                     related antibiotics"
                     /translation="MSIQHFRVALIPFFAAFCLPVFAHPETLVKVKDAEDQLGARVGYI
                     ELDLNSGKILESFRPEERFPMMSTFKVLLCGAVLSRVDAGQEQLGRRIHYSQNDLVEYS
                     PVTEKHLTDGMTVRELCSAAITMSDNTAANLLLTTIGGPKELTAFLHNMGDHVTRLDRW
                     EPELNEAIPNDERDTTMPVAMATTLRKLLTGELLTLASRQQLIDWMEADKVAGPLLRSA
                     LPAGWFIADKSGAGERGSRGIIAALGPDGKPSRIVVIYTTGSQATMDERNRQIAEIGAS
                     LIKHW"
     primer_bind     7729..7748
                     /label=Amp-R
                     /note="Ampicillin resistance gene, reverse primer"
     primer_bind     8034..8052
                     /label=pBRforEco
                     /note="pBR322 vectors, upsteam of EcoRI site, forward
                     primer"
ORIGIN
        1 aatgaaagac cccacctgta ggtttggcaa gctagcttaa gtaacgccat tttgcaaggc
       61 atggaaaaat acataactga gaatagaaaa gttcagatca aggtcaggaa cagatggaac
      121 agctgaatat gggccaaagc ggatatctgt ggtaagcagt tcctgccccg gctcagggcc
      181 aagaacagat ggaacagctg aatatgggcc aaacaggata tctgtggtaa gcagttcctg
      241 ccccggctca gggccaagaa cagatggtcc ccagatgcgg tccagccctc agcagtttct
      301 agagaaccat cagatgtttc cagggtgccc caaggacctg aaatgaccct gtgccttatt
      361 tgaactaacc aatcagttcg cttctcgctt ctgttcgcgc gcttctgctc cccgagctca
      421 ataaaagagc ccacaacccc tcactcgggg cgccagtcct ccgattgact gagtcgcccg
      481 ggtacccgtg tatccaataa accctcttgc agttgcatcc gacttgtggt ctcgctgttc
      541 cttgggaggg tctcctctga gtgattgact acccgtcagc gggggtcttt catttggggg
      601 ctcgtccggg atcgggagac ccctgcccag ggaccaccga cccaccaccg ggaggtaagc
      661 tggccagcaa cttatctgtg tctgtccgat tgtctagtgt ctatgactga ttttatgcgc
      721 ctgcgtcggt actagttagc taactagctc tgtatctggc ggacccgtgg tggaactgac
      781 gagttcggaa cacccggccg caaccctggg agacgtccca gggacttcgg gggccgtttt
      841 tgtggcccga cctgagtcca aaaatcccga tcgttttgga ctctttggtg cacccccctt
      901 agaggaggga tatgtggttc tggtaggaga cgagaaccta aaacagttcc cgcctccgtc
      961 tgaatttttg ctttcggttt gggaccgaag ccgcgccgcg cgtcttgtct gctgcagcat
     1021 cgttctgtgt tgtctctgtc tgactgtgtt tctgtatttg tctgaaaata tgggcccggg
     1081 ccagactgtt accactccct taagtttgac cttaggtcac tggaaagatg tcgagcggat
     1141 cgctcacaac cagtcggtag atgtcaagaa gagacgttgg gttaccttct gctctgcaga
     1201 atggccaacc tttaacgtcg gatggccgcg agacggcacc tttaaccgag acctcatcac
     1261 ccaggttaag atcaaggtct tttcacctgg cccgcatgga cacccagacc aggtccccta
     1321 catcgtgacc tgggaagcct tggcttttga cccccctccc tgggtcaagc cctttgtaca
     1381 ccctaagcct ccgcctcctc ttcctccatc cgccccgtct ctcccccttg aacctcctcg
     1441 ttcgaccccg cctcgatcct ccctttatcc agccctcact ccttctctag gcgcccccat
     1501 atggccatat gagatcttat atggggcacc cccgcccctt gtaaacttcc ctgaccctga
     1561 catgacaaga gttactaaca gcccctctct ccaagctcac ttacaggctc tctacttagt
     1621 ccagcacgaa gtctggagac ctctggcggc acgtaccaag aacaactgga ccgaccggtg
     1681 gtacctcacc cttaccgagt cggcgacaca gtgtgggtcc gccgacacca gactaagaac
     1741 ctagaacctc gctggaaagg accttacaca gtcctgctga ccacccccac cgccctcaaa
     1801 gtagacggca tcgcagcttg gatacacgcc gcccacgtga aggctgccga ccccgggggt
     1861 ggaccatcct ctagactgcc ggatccgcca ccatgagcct tgccctgtca cttacagccg
     1921 accagatggt ttccgcgctt ctcgacgctg aacctccaat tctctattcc gaatacgacc
     1981 caaccaggcc gttctccgag gcatctatga tgggtctgct gacaaatctg gcagacaggg
     2041 aactggtgca catgatcaat tgggcgaagc gcgtacccgg attcgtcgat cttgcactcc
     2101 atgatcaggt gcacttgctg gagtgcgctt ggatggagat cctcatgatc gggctggtgt
     2161 ggcggagtat ggaacacccc ggcaagttgc tgtttgcgcc taacctcctg ttggacagga
     2221 accaggggaa atgtgtggag ggcggtgtgg aaatctttga catgctcctc gctacctcaa
     2281 gccggtttag gatgatgaat ctgcagggcg aagagttcgt gtgtctcaaa tctatcatac
     2341 tgttgaacag cggagtctac accttcctct ccagtactct gaaatctctg gaggagaaag
     2401 atcatatcca tcgcgtgctg gacaagataa ccgacacgtt gattcacttg atggccaaag
     2461 ctgggctcac tctgcaacaa caacatcagc gactggcaca gctgttgctg attttgagcc
     2521 acattcggca catgtccagc aagagaatgg agcacctcta tagtatgaag tgcaagaacg
     2581 tcgtacccct gtcagatctg cttcttgaaa tgcttgatgc ccaccggctg gaattcgtga
     2641 gcaagggcga ggagctgttc accggggtgg tgcccatcct ggtcgagctg gacggcgacg
     2701 taaacggcca caagttcagc gtgtccggcg agggcgaggg cgatgccacc tacggcaagc
     2761 tgaccctgaa gttcatctgc accaccggca agctgcccgt gccctggccc accctcgtga
     2821 ccaccttcgg ctacggcctg cagtgcttcg cccgctaccc cgaccacatg aagcagcacg
     2881 acttcttcaa gtccgccatg cccgaaggct acgtccagga gcgcaccatc ttcttcaagg
     2941 acgacggcaa ctacaagacc cgcgccgagg tgaagttcga gggcgacacc ctggtgaacc
     3001 gcatcgagct gaagggcatc gacttcaagg aggacggcaa catcctgggg cacaagctgg
     3061 agtacaacta caacagccac aacgtctata tcatggccga caagcagaag aacggcatca
     3121 aggtgaactt caagatccgc cacaacatcg aggacggcag cgtgcagctc gccgaccact
     3181 accagcagaa cacccccatc ggcgacggcc ccgtgctgct gcccgacaac cactacctga
     3241 gctaccagtc cgccctgagc aaagacccca acgagaagcg cgatcacatg gtcctgctgg
     3301 agttcgtgac cgccgccggg atcactctcg gcatggacga gctgtacaag gtcgactatc
     3361 cgtacgacgt accagactac gcactcgact aactcgaggg ccggcgcgcc gcggccgcta
     3421 cgtaaattcc gcccctctcc ctcccccccc cctaacgtta ctggccgaag ccgcttggaa
     3481 taaggccggt gtgcgtttgt ctatatgtta ttttccacca tattgccgtc ttttggcaat
     3541 gtgagggccc ggaaacctgg ccctgtcttc ttgacgagca ttcctagggg tctttcccct
     3601 ctcgccaaag gaatgcaagg tctgttgaat gtcgtgaagg aagcagttcc tctggaagct
     3661 tcttgaagac aaacaacgtc tgtagcgacc ctttgcaggc agcggaaccc cccacctggc
     3721 gacaggtgcc tctgcggcca aaagccacgt gtataagata cacctgcaaa ggcggcacaa
     3781 ccccagtgcc acgttgtgag ttggatagtt gtggaaagag tcaaatggct ctcctcaagc
     3841 gtattcaaca aggggctgaa ggatgcccag aaggtacccc attgtatggg atctgatctg
     3901 gggcctcggt gcacatgctt tacatgtgtt tagtcgaggt taaaaaacgt ctaggccccc
     3961 cgaaccacgg ggacgtggtt ttcctttgaa aaacacgatg ataatatggc cacaaccatg
     4021 gtgagcggcc tgctgaagga gagtatgcgc atcaagatgt acatggaggg caccgtgaac
     4081 ggccactact tcaagtgcga gggcgagggc gacggcaacc ccttcgccgg cacccagagc
     4141 atgagaatcc acgtgaccga gggcgccccc ctgcccttcg ccttcgacat cctggccccc
     4201 tgctgcgagt acggcagcag gaccttcgtg caccacaccg ccgagatccc cgacttcttc
     4261 aagcagagct tccccgaggg cttcacctgg gagagaacca ccacctacga ggacggcggc
     4321 atcctgaccg cccaccagga caccagcctg gagggcaact gcctgatcta caaggtgaag
     4381 gtgcacggca ccaacttccc cgccgacggc cccgtgatga agaacaagag cggcggctgg
     4441 gagcccagca ccgaggtggt gtaccccgag aacggcgtgc tgtgcggccg gaacgtgatg
     4501 gccctgaagg tgggcgaccg gcacctgatc tgccaccact acaccagcta ccggagcaag
     4561 aaggccgtgc gcgccctgac catgcccggc ttccacttca ccgacatccg gctccagatg
     4621 ctgcggaaga agaaggacga gtacttcgag ctgtacgagg ccagcgtggc ccggtacagc
     4681 gacctgcccg agaaggccaa cagatctccc gggatggtga gcggcctgct gaaggagagt
     4741 atgcgcatca agatgtacat ggagggcacc gtgaacggcc actacttcaa gtgcgagggc
     4801 gagggcgacg gcaacccctt cgccggcacc cagagcatga gaatccacgt gaccgagggc
     4861 gcccccctgc ccttcgcctt cgacatcctg gccccctgct gcgagtacgg cagcaggacc
     4921 ttcgtgcacc acaccgccga gatccccgac ttcttcaagc agagcttccc cgagggcttc
     4981 acctgggaga gaaccaccac ctacgaggac ggcggcatcc tgaccgccca ccaggacacc
     5041 agcctggagg gcaactgcct gatctacaag gtgaaggtgc acggcaccaa cttccccgcc
     5101 gacggccccg tgatgaagaa caagagcggc ggctgggagc ccagcaccga ggtggtgtac
     5161 cccgagaacg gcgtgctgtg cggccggaac gtgatggccc tgaaggtggg cgaccggcac
     5221 ctgatctgcc accactacac cagctaccgg agcaagaagg ccgtgcgcgc cctgaccatg
     5281 cccggcttcc acttcaccga catccggctc cagatgctgc ggaagaagaa ggacgagtac
     5341 ttcgagctgt acgaggccag cgtggcccgg tacagcgacc tgcccgagaa ggccaactga
     5401 gtcgacgata aaataaaaga ttttatttag tctccagaaa aaggggggaa tgaaagaccc
     5461 cacctgtagg tttggcaagc tagcttaagt aacgccattt tgcaaggcat ggaaaaatac
     5521 ataactgaga atagagaagt tcagatcaag gtcaggaaca gatggaacag ctgaatatgg
     5581 gccaaacagg atatctgtgg taagcagttc ctgccccggc tcagggccaa gaacagatgg
     5641 aacagctgaa tatgggccaa acaggatatc tgtggtaagc agttcctgcc ccggctcagg
     5701 gccaagaaca gatggtcccc agatgcggtc cagccctcag cagtttctag agaaccatca
     5761 gatgtttcca gggtgcccca aggacctgaa atgaccctgt gccttatttg aactaaccaa
     5821 tcagttcgct tctcgcttct gttcgcgcgc ttctgctccc cgagctcaat aaaagagccc
     5881 acaacccctc actcggggcg ccagtcctcc gattgactga gtcgcccggg tacccgtgta
     5941 tccaataaac cctcttgcag ttgcatccga cttgtggtct cgctgttcct tgggagggtc
     6001 tcctctgagt gattgactac ccgtcagcgg gggtctttca ttcacatgca gcatgtatca
     6061 aaattaattt ggtttttttt cttaagtatt tacattaaat ggccatagtt gcattaatga
     6121 atcggccaac gcgcggggag aggcggtttg cgtattggcg ctcttccgct tcctcgctca
     6181 ctgactcgct gcgctcggtc gttcggctgc ggcgagcggt atcagctcac tcaaaggcgg
     6241 taatacggtt atccacagaa tcaggggata acgcaggaaa gaacatgtga gcaaaaggcc
     6301 agcaaaaggc caggaaccgt aaaaaggccg cgttgctggc gtttttccat aggctccgcc
     6361 cccctgacga gcatcacaaa aatcgacgct caagtcagag gtggcgaaac ccgacaggac
     6421 tataaagata ccaggcgttt ccccctggaa gctccctcgt gcgctctcct gttccgaccc
     6481 tgccgcttac cggatacctg tccgcctttc tcccttcggg aagcgtggcg ctttctcata
     6541 gctcacgctg taggtatctc agttcggtgt aggtcgttcg ctccaagctg ggctgtgtgc
     6601 acgaaccccc cgttcagccc gaccgctgcg ccttatccgg taactatcgt cttgagtcca
     6661 acccggtaag acacgactta tcgccactgg cagcagccac tggtaacagg attagcagag
     6721 cgaggtatgt aggcggtgct acagagttct tgaagtggtg gcctaactac ggctacacta
     6781 gaaggacagt atttggtatc tgcgctctgc tgaagccagt taccttcgga aaaagagttg
     6841 gtagctcttg atccggcaaa caaaccaccg ctggtagcgg tggttttttt gtttgcaagc
     6901 agcagattac gcgcagaaaa aaaggatctc aagaagatcc tttgatcttt tctacggggt
     6961 ctgacgctca gtggaacgaa aactcacgtt aagggatttt ggtcatgaga ttatcaaaaa
     7021 ggatcttcac ctagatcctt ttaaattaaa aatgaagttt gcgcaaatca atctaaagta
     7081 tatatgagta aacttggtct gacagttacc aatgcttaat cagtgaggca cctatctcag
     7141 cgatctgtct atttcgttca tccatagttg cctgactccc cgtcgtgtag ataactacga
     7201 tacgggaggg cttaccatct ggccccagtg ctgcaatgat accgcgagac ccacgctcac
     7261 cggctccaga tttatcagca ataaaccagc cagccggaag ggccgagcgc agaagtggtc
     7321 ctgcaacttt atccgcctcc atccagtcta ttaattgttg ccgggaagct agagtaagta
     7381 gttcgccagt taatagtttg cgcaacgttg ttgccattgc tacaggcatc gtggtgtcac
     7441 gctcgtcgtt tggtatggct tcattcagct ccggttccca acgatcaagg cgagttacat
     7501 gatcccccat gttgtgcaaa aaagcggtta gctccttcgg tcctccgatc gttgtcagaa
     7561 gtaagttggc cgcagtgtta tcactcatgg ttatggcagc actgcataat tctcttactg
     7621 tcatgccatc cgtaagatgc ttttctgtga ctggtgagta ctcaaccaag tcattctgag
     7681 aatagtgtat gcggcgaccg agttgctctt gcccggcgtc aacacgggat aataccgcgc
     7741 cacatagcag aactttaaaa gtgctcatca ttggaaaacg ttcttcgggg cgaaaactct
     7801 caaggatctt accgctgttg agatccagtt cgatgtaacc cactcgtgca cccaactgat
     7861 cttcagcatc ttttactttc accagcgttt ctgggtgagc aaaaacagga aggcaaaatg
     7921 ccgcaaaaaa gggaataagg gcgacacgga aatgttgaat actcatactc ttcctttttc
     7981 aatattattg aagcatttat cagggttatt gtctcatgac attaacctat aaaaataggc
     8041 gtatcacgag gccctttcgt cttcaagaac agctttgctc ttaggagttt cctaatacat
     8101 cccaaactca aatatataaa gcatttgact tgttctatgc cctagggggc ggggggaagc
     8161 taagccagct ttttttaaca tttaaaatgt taattccatt ttaaatgcac agatgttttt
     8221 atttcataag ggtttcaatg tgcatgaatg ctgcaatatt cctgttacca aagctagtat
     8281 aaataaaaat agataaacgt ggaaattact tagagtttct gtcattaacg tttccttcct
     8341 cagttgacaa cataaatgcg ctgctgagaa gccagtttgc atctgtcagg atcaatttcc
     8401 cattatgcca gtcatattaa ttactagtca attagttgat ttttattttt gacatataca
     8461 tg
//
