>Addgene plasmid #37259 | pBMN ER50-YFP | addgene partial sequence | sequence record 47877 | pBMN-5-primer
GGGGTGGACCATCCTCTAGACTGCCGGATCCGCCACCATGAGCCTTGCCCTGTCACTTACAGCCGACCAG
ATGGTTTCCGCGCTTCTCGACGCTGAACCTCCAATTCTCTATTCCGAATACGACCCAACCAGGCCGTTCT
CCGAGGCATCTATGATGGGTCTGCTGACAAATCTGGCAGACAGGGAACTGGTGCACATGATCAATTGGGC
GAAGCGCGTACCCGGATTCGTCGATCTTGCACTCCATGATCAGGTGCACTTGCTGGAGTGCGCTTGGATG
GAGATCCTCATGATCGGGCTGGTGTGGCGGAGTATGGAACACCCCGGCAAGTTGCTGTTTGCGCCTAACC
TCCTGTTGGACAGGAACCAGGGGAAATGTGTGGAGGGCGGTGTGGAAATCTTTGACATGCTCCTCGCTAC
CTCAAGCCGGTTTAGGATGATGAATCTGCAGGGCGAAGAGTTCGTGTGTCTCAAATCTATCATACTGTTG
AACAGCGGAGTCTACACCTTCCTCTCCAGTACTCTGAAATCTCTGGAGGAGAAAGATCATATCCATCGCG
TGCTGGACAAGATAACCGACACGTTGATTCACTTGATGGCCAAAGCTGGGCTCACTCTGCAACAACAACA
TCAGCGACTGGCACAGCTGTTGCTGATTTTGAGCCACATTCGGCACATGTCCAGCAAGAGAATGGAGCAC
CTCTATAGTATGAAGTGCAAGAACGTCGTACCCCTGTCAGATCTGCTTCTTGAAATGCTTGATGCCCACC
GGCTGGAATTCGTGAGCAAGGGCGAGGAGCTGTTCACCGGGGTGGTGCCCATCCTGGTCGAGCTGGACGG
CGACGTAAACGGCCACAAGTTCAGCGTGTCCGGCGAGGGCGAGGGCGATGCCACCTACGGCAAGCTGACC
CTGAAGTTCATCTGCACCACCGGCAAGCTGCCCGTGCCCTGGCCCACCCTCGTGACACTC
