>Addgene plasmid #37259 | pBMN ER50-YFP | addgene partial sequence | sequence record 50818 | EGFP-C 5'-CATGGTCCTGCTGGAGTTCGTG-3'
TCTCGGCATGGACGAGCTGTACAAGGTCGACTATCCGTACGACGTACCAGACTACGCACTCGACTAACTC
GAGGGCCGGCGCGCCGCGGCCGCTACGTAAATTCCGCCCCTCTCCCTCCCCCCCCCCTAACGTTA
